Addgene plasmid #148867: pT7-MS2-HA-C1-HsZNF598_715-864_AH
Purpose: Mammalian Expression of HsZNF598_715-864
Depositing lab: Elisa Izaurralde. Depositing organization: Max Planck Institute for Developmental Biology.
Backbone
  Vector backbone: Unknown
  Vector type: Mammalian Expression
Growth in bacteria
  Bacterial resistance: Kanamycin, 50 μg/mL
  Growth temperature: 37°C
  Growth strain: DH5alpha
  Copy number: High Copy
Gene/Insert
  Gene/Insert name: HsZNF598_715-864
  Species: H. sapiens (human)
  Entrez Gene: ZNF598 (a.k.a. HEL2)
  Cloning method: Unknown
Terms and licenses: Academic/Nonprofit Terms; Industry Terms: Not Available to Industry
Depositor comments: Sequence according to sequence given by NCBI: NM_178167.4 Plasmids from this collection were made available to the research community and donated after the lab closed. Please note that the sequence provided by the depositing laboratory may be theoretical/predicted or based on Sanger sequencing results. There may be discrepancies between sequencing results obtained by Addgene and the depositor sequence. If an Addgene verified sequence is not available, please contact before placing your order to request that our lab fully sequence the plasmid.
How to cite: pT7-MS2-HA-C1-HsZNF598_715-864_AH was a gift from Elisa Izaurralde (Addgene plasmid # 148867 ; http://n2t.net/addgene:148867 ; RRID:Addgene_148867)
