[The description below was written by a language model from this plasmid's Addgene catalogue record and pLannotate feature annotations shown in this document.]
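Description:
pT7-MS2-HA-C1-HsZNF598_715-864_AH is a 4,948 nt mammalian expression plasmid that produces a fragment of human ZNF598 (residues 715–864, numbered against the NCBI reference transcript cited by the depositor) fused at its N-terminus to the bacteriophage MS2 coat protein and an HA epitope. The backbone is recorded as unknown. Its layout is a CMV enhancer/promoter cassette ending in an SV40 poly(A) signal, an f1 origin, a high-copy ColE1/pUC-type origin, and a single NeoR/KanR gene placed behind both a bacterial (bla-type) promoter and the SV40 early promoter, with an HSV TK poly(A) signal. This marker arrangement gives kanamycin selection in E. coli and, in principle, G418 selection in mammalian cells. Several short annotated fragments (HIV-1 LTR, large T antigen, ble, bGH poly(A)) are probably partial matches within backbone sequence rather than functional elements.

In the expression unit, a T7 promoter sits between the CMV promoter and the open reading frame, which would also allow in vitro transcription with T7 RNA polymerase. The reading frame runs MS2 coat protein, HA tag (annotated as a fragment of 3xHA, consistent with a single epitope), then the ZNF598 fragment, followed by residual multiple cloning site sequence. ZNF598 is an E3 ubiquitin ligase that ubiquitinates 40S ribosomal proteins on stalled ribosomes and initiates ribosome quality control. The MS2 coat protein binds a specific RNA stem-loop, so fusions of this kind are generally used to tether a protein domain to a reporter mRNA carrying MS2 binding sites, with the HA tag allowing detection. The record itself states only mammalian expression of the fragment as the purpose, and the depositor notes that the supplied sequence may be theoretical.
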