Features (pLannotate 1.2.2; 18 found; start..end, strand, type, name):
     61..364     +  enhancer       CMV enhancer: human cytomegalovirus immediate early enhancer
    365..568     +  promoter       CMV promoter: human cytomegalovirus (CMV) immediate early promoter
    564..597     +  LTR            5' LTR (truncated) (fragment): truncated 5' long terminal repeat (LTR) from HIV-1
    613..631     +  promoter       T7 promoter: promoter for bacteriophage T7 RNA polymerase
    668..1054    +  CDS            MS2: bacteriophage MS2 coat protein binds to a specific stem-loop structure in the viral RNA (Peabody, 1993)
   1097..1123    +  CDS            3xHA (fragment): three tandem HA epitope tags
   1142..1588    +  CDS            ZNF598 (fragment): ZN598_HUMAN - Experimental evidence at protein level: Swiss-Prot protein existence level 1. E3 ubiquitin-protein ligase that plays a key role in the ribosome quality control (RQC), a pathway that takes place when a ribosome has stalled during translation (PubMed:28065601, PubMed:28132843). Required for ribosomes to terminally stall during translation of poly(A) sequences by mediating monoubiquitination of 40S ribosomal protein RPS10/eS10, RPS20/uS10 and RPS3/uS3 (PubMed:28065601, PubMed:28132843). Stalling precludes synthesis of a long poly-lysine tail and initiates the RQC pathway to degrade
   1592..1617    +  misc_feature   MCS (fragment): multiple cloning site
   1629..1713    +  CDS            large T antigen (fragment): large T antigen from SV40 (simian virus 40)
   1736..1857    +  polyA_signal   SV40 poly(A) signal: SV40 polyadenylation signal
   1891..2319    -  rep_origin     f1 ori (sequence partly withheld): f1 bacteriophage origin of replication; arrow indicates direction of (+) strand synthesis
   2346..2450    +  promoter       AmpR promoter: bla
   2452..2809    +  promoter       SV40 promoter: SV40 enhancer and early promoter
   2844..3638    +  CDS            NeoR/KanR: aminoglycoside phosphotransferase from Tn5; aph(3')-II (or nptII); confers resistance to neomycin, kanamycin, and G418 (Geneticin®)
   3659..3811    +  CDS            ble (fragment): BLE_KLEPN - Experimental evidence at protein level: Swiss-Prot protein existence level 1. Binding protein with a strong affinity to the bleomycin family of antibiotics. Binds to CL990; an antimitotic-antibiotic compound. From Klebsiella pneumoniae.
   3870..3917    +  polyA_signal   HSV TK poly(A) signal: herpes simplex virus thymidine kinase polyadenylation signal (Cole and Stacy, 1985)
   4008..4024    -  polyA_signal   bGH poly(A) signal (fragment): bovine growth hormone polyadenylation signal
   4246..4834    +  rep_origin     ori: high-copy-number ColE1/pMB1/pBR322/pUC origin of replication
>Addgene plasmid #148867 | pT7-MS2-HA-C1-HsZNF598_715-864_AH | depositor full sequence | sequence record 291315 | Full Sequence
TAGTTATTAATAGTAATCAATTACGGGGTCATTAGTTCATAGCCCATATATGGAGTTCCGCGTTACATAA
CTTACGGTAAATGGCCCGCCTGGCTGACCGCCCAACGACCCCCGCCCATTGACGTCAATAATGACGTATG
TTCCCATAGTAACGCCAATAGGGACTTTCCATTGACGTCAATGGGTGGAGTATTTACGGTAAACTGCCCA
CTTGGCAGTACATCAAGTGTATCATATGCCAAGTACGCCCCCTATTGACGTCAATGACGGTAAATGGCCC
GCCTGGCATTATGCCCAGTACATGACCTTATGGGACTTTCCTACTTGGCAGTACATCTACGTATTAGTCA
TCGCTATTACCATGGTGATGCGGTTTTGGCAGTACATCAATGGGCGTGGATAGCGGTTTGACTCACGGGG
ATTTCCAAGTCTCCACCCCATTGACGTCAATGGGAGTTTGTTTTGGCACCAAAATCAACGGGACTTTCCA
AAATGTCGTAACAACTCCGCCCCATTGACGCAAATGGGCGGTAGGCGTGTACGGTGGGAGGTCTATATAA
GCAGAGCTCTCTGGCTAACTAGAGAACCCACTGCTTACTGGCTTATCGAAATTAATACGACTCACTATAG
GGAGACCCAAGCTCTAGCGCTACCGGTCGCCACCATGGCTTCTAACTTTACTCAGTTCGTTCTCGTCGAC
AATGGCGGAACTGGCGACGTGACTGTCGCCCCAAGCAACTTCGCTAACGGGGTCGCTGAATGGATCAGCT
CTAACTCGCGATCACAGGCTTACAAAGTAACCTGTAGCGTTCGTCAGAGCTCTGCGCAGAATCGCAAATA
CACCATCAAAGTCGAGGTGCCTAAAGTGGCAACCCAGACTGTTGGTGGTGAAGAGCTTCCTGTAGCCGGA
TGGAGATCTTACTTAAATATGGAACTAACCATTCCAATTTTCGCCACGAATTCCGACTGCGAGCTTATTG
TTAAGGCAATGCAAGGTCTCCTAAAAGATGGAAACCCGATTCCCTCGGCCATCGCGGCCAACTCCGGCAT
CTACGGAGGTGGAGGTGGATCTGGTGGATCTCCTCCACATATGGCTTACCCATACGATGTTCCAGATTAC
GCTCCTCCATCTCGAGCTTCTGGCCTTCTGCCTAGCCCCCACCCGGCCTGTGTCCCCAGCCCCGCCACCA
CCACCACCACAAAAGCACCCAGGCTGCTGCCTGCCCCACGGGCGTACCTAGTCCCCGAGAACTTCCGGGA
GAGGAACCTTCAGCTCATCCAGTCCATCAGGGACTTCCTGCAGAGCGACGAGGCCCGCTTCAGCGAGTTC
AAGAGCCACTCAGGGGAGTTCAGACAGGGCCTGATCTCCGCAGCCCAGTATTACAAGAGTTGCCGGGACC
TGCTGGGGGAGAATTTCCAGAAGGTCTTTAATGAGCTGCTGGTCCTGCTGCCCGACACGGCCAAGCAGCA
GGAGCTCCTGTCTGCACACACGGACTTCTGCAACCGCGAGAAGCCTCTGAGCACCAAGTCCAAGAAGAAC
AAGAAGAGCGCGTGGCAGGCCACCACCCAGCAGGCGGGCCTGGACTGCTAAGGTACCGCGGGCCCGGGAT
CCACCGGATCTAGATAACTGATCATAATCAGCCATACCACATTTGTAGAGGTTTTACTTGCTTTAAAAAA
CCTCCCACACCTCCCCCTGAACCTGAAACATAAAATGAATGCAATTGTTGTTGTTAACTTGTTTATTGCA
GCTTATAATGGTTACAAATAAAGCAATAGCATCACAAATTTCACAAATAAAGCATTTTTTTCACTGCATT
CTAGTTGTGGTTTGTCCAAACTCATCAATGTATCTTAACGCGTAAATTGTAAGCGTTAATATTTTGTTAA
AATTCGCGTTAAATTTTTGTTAAATCAGCTCATTTTTTAACCAATAGGCCGAAATCGGCAAAATCCCTTA
TAAATCAAAAGAATAGACCGAGATAGGGT
[37 nt withheld, positions 1990-2026]
AAAGAACGTGGACTCCAACGTCAAAGG
[49 nt withheld, positions 2054-2102]
T
[91 nt withheld, positions 2104-2194]
G
[124 nt withheld, positions 2196-2319]
CAGGTGGCACTTTTCGGGGAAATGTGCGCGGAACCCCTATTTGTTTATTTTTCTAAATACATTCAAATAT
GTATCCGCTCATGAGACAATAACCCTGATAAATGCTTCAATAATATTGAAAAAGGAAGAGTCCTGAGGCG
GAAAGAACCAGCTGTGGAATGTGTGTCAGTTAGGGTGTGGAAAGTCCCCAGGCTCCCCAGCAGGCAGAAG
TATGCAAAGCATGCATCTCAATTAGTCAGCAACCAGGTGTGGAAAGTCCCCAGGCTCCCCAGCAGGCAGA
AGTATGCAAAGCATGCATCTCAATTAGTCAGCAACCATAGTCCCGCCCCTAACTCCGCCCATCCCGCCCC
TAACTCCGCCCAGTTCCGCCCATTCTCCGCCCCATGGCTGACTAATTTTTTTTATTTATGCAGAGGCCGA
GGCCGCCTCGGCCTCTGAGCTATTCCAGAAGTAGTGAGGAGGCTTTTTTGGAGGCCTAGGCTTTTGCAAA
GATCGATCAAGAGACAGGATGAGGATCGTTTCGCATGATTGAACAAGATGGATTGCACGCAGGTTCTCCG
GCCGCTTGGGTGGAGAGGCTATTCGGCTATGACTGGGCACAACAGACAATCGGCTGCTCTGATGCCGCCG
TGTTCCGGCTGTCAGCGCAGGGGCGCCCGGTTCTTTTTGTCAAGACCGACCTGTCCGGTGCCCTGAATGA
ACTGCAAGACGAGGCAGCGCGGCTATCGTGGCTGGCCACGACGGGCGTTCCTTGCGCAGCTGTGCTCGAC
GTTGTCACTGAAGCGGGAAGGGACTGGCTGCTATTGGGCGAAGTGCCGGGGCAGGATCTCCTGTCATCTC
ACCTTGCTCCTGCCGAGAAAGTATCCATCATGGCTGATGCAATGCGGCGGCTGCATACGCTTGATCCGGC
TACCTGCCCATTCGACCACCAAGCGAAACATCGCATCGAGCGAGCACGTACTCGGATGGAAGCCGGTCTT
GTCGATCAGGATGATCTGGACGAAGAGCATCAGGGGCTCGCGCCAGCCGAACTGTTCGCCAGGCTCAAGG
CGAGCATGCCCGACGGCGAGGATCTCGTCGTGACCCATGGCGATGCCTGCTTGCCGAATATCATGGTGGA
AAATGGCCGCTTTTCTGGATTCATCGACTGTGGCCGGCTGGGTGTGGCGGACCGCTATCAGGACATAGCG
TTGGCTACCCGTGATATTGCTGAAGAGCTTGGCGGCGAATGGGCTGACCGCTTCCTCGTGCTTTACGGTA
TCGCCGCTCCCGATTCGCAGCGCATCGCCTTCTATCGCCTTCTTGACGAGTTCTTCTGAGCGGGACTCTG
GGGTTCGAAATGACCGACCAAGCGACGCCCAACCTGCCATCACGAGATTTCGATTCCACCGCCGCCTTCT
ATGAAAGGTTGGGCTTCGGAATCGTTTTCCGGGACGCCGGCTGGATGATCCTCCAGCGCGGGGATCTCAT
GCTGGAGTTCTTCGCCCACCCTAGGGGGAGGCTAACTGAAACACGGAAGGAGACAATACCGGAAGGAACC
CGCGCTATGACGGCAATAAAAAGACAGAATAAAACGCACGGTGTTGGGTCGTTTGTTCATAAACGCGGGG
TTCGGTCCCAGGGCTGGCACTCTGTCGATACCCCACCGAGACCCCATTGGGGCCAATACGCCCGCGTTTC
TTCCTTTTCCCCACCCCACCCCCCAAGTTCGGGTGAAGGCCCAGGGCTCGCAGCCAACGTCGGGGCGGCA
GGCCCTGCCATAGCCTCAGGTTACTCATATATACTTTAGATTGATTTAAAACTTCATTTTTAATTTAAAA
GGATCTAGGTGAAGATCCTTTTTGATAATCTCATGACCAAAATCCCTTAACGTGAGTTTTCGTTCCACTG
AGCGTCAGACCCCGTAGAAAAGATCAAAGGATCTTCTTGAGATCCTTTTTTTCTGCGCGTAATCTGCTGC
TTGCAAACAAAAAAACCACCGCTACCAGCGGTGGTTTGTTTGCCGGATCAAGAGCTACCAACTCTTTTTC
CGAAGGTAACTGGCTTCAGCAGAGCGCAGATACCAAATACTGTCCTTCTAGTGTAGCCGTAGTTAGGCCA
CCACTTCAAGAACTCTGTAGCACCGCCTACATACCTCGCTCTGCTAATCCTGTTACCAGTGGCTGCTGCC
AGTGGCGATAAGTCGTGTCTTACCGGGTTGGACTCAAGACGATAGTTACCGGATAAGGCGCAGCGGTCGG
GCTGAACGGGGGGTTCGTGCACACAGCCCAGCTTGGAGCGAACGACCTACACCGAACTGAGATACCTACA
GCGTGAGCTATGAGAAAGCGCCACGCTTCCCGAAGGGAGAAAGGCGGACAGGTATCCGGTAAGCGGCAGG
GTCGGAACAGGAGAGCGCACGAGGGAGCTTCCAGGGGGAAACGCCTGGTATCTTTATAGTCCTGTCGGGT
TTCGCCACCTCTGACTTGAGCGTCGATTTTTGTGATGCTCGTCAGGGGGGCGGAGCCTATGGAAAAACGC
CAGCAACGCGGCCTTTTTACGGTTCCTGGCCTTTTGCTGGCCTTTTGCTCACATGTTCTTTCCTGCGTTA
TCCCCTGATTCTGTGGATAACCGTATTACCGCCATGCAT
